Addgene plasmid #171936: pAAV-CAG-Flex-mGFP-APEX2
Purpose: Reporter for correlated light and electron microscopy.
Depositing lab: David Berson. Publication: Local axonal morphology guides the topography of interneuron myelination in mouse and human neocortex. Stedehouder J, Brizee D, Slotman JA, Pascual-Garcia M, Leyrer ML, Bouwen BL, Dirven CM, Gao Z, Berson DM, Houtsmuller AB, Kushner SA. Elife. 2019 Nov 19;8. pii: 48615. doi: 10.7554/eLife.48615. PubMed 31742557.
Backbone
  Vector backbone: pAAV
  Vector type: Mammalian Expression, AAV, Cre/Lox
Growth in bacteria
  Bacterial resistance: Ampicillin, 100 μg/mL
  Growth temperature: 30°C
  Growth strain: NEB Stable
  Copy number: Low Copy
Gene/Insert
  Gene/Insert name: mGFP-APEX2 (alt name: membrane-targeted GFP fused to APEX2)
  Promoter: CAG
  Cloning method: Restriction Enzyme; 5′ cloning site XhoI (not destroyed); 3′ cloning site KPNI (not destroyed)
  Sequencing primers: 5′ GCAACGTGCTGGTTATTGTG
Terms and licenses: Academic/Nonprofit Terms; Industry Terms: Not Available to Industry
How to cite: pAAV-CAG-Flex-mGFP-APEX2 was a gift from David Berson (Addgene plasmid # 171936 ; http://n2t.net/addgene:171936 ; RRID:Addgene_171936)
