[The description below was written by a language model from this plasmid's Addgene catalogue record and pLannotate feature annotations shown in this document.]
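Description:
pAAV-CAG-Flex-mGFP-APEX2 is an adeno-associated virus transfer plasmid for Cre-dependent expression in mammalian cells of a reporter that can be seen by both light and electron microscopy. The expression cassette lies between two AAV2 inverted terminal repeats, which allow the intervening DNA to be packaged into recombinant AAV particles. The plasmid backbone carries a ColE1/pUC-type origin, an f1 origin and a β-lactamase gene for ampicillin selection. Although the annotated origin is of the high-copy type, the catalogue lists the plasmid as low copy and names a recombination-deficient propagation strain, consistent with the usual need to protect ITRs from rearrangement. Short lacZα, lacI, rabbit/hare β-globin and SV40 large T annotations appear to be backbone, intron or polyadenylation-region remnants rather than functional genes.

Transcription is driven by the CAG promoter, annotated here as a CMV enhancer fragment, the chicken β-actin promoter and chimeric β-actin/β-globin intron sequence. Downstream, the coding sequence sits in reverse orientation between paired, oppositely oriented lox2272 and loxP sites (a FLEX/DIO arrangement). Without Cre, the open reading frame is antisense and is not expressed. Cre recombination inverts it and then excises one site of each pair, locking the cassette in the sense orientation. The encoded fusion consists of an N-terminal Gap43 fragment (the membrane-targeting element), EGFP and APEX2, an engineered soybean ascorbate peroxidase used as an electron microscopy tag. A WPRE and an SV40 poly(A) signal follow to enhance transcript processing and expression. The construct is intended for labelling Cre-defined cell populations so that the same membrane-outlined cells can be followed by fluorescence and then by electron microscopy. The associated study concerned axonal morphology and myelination of neocortical interneurons.
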