Features (pLannotate 1.2.2; 24 found; start..end, strand, type, name):
    182..770     -  rep_origin     ori: high-copy-number ColE1/pMB1/pBR322/pUC origin of replication
    941..1801    -  CDS            AmpR: β-lactamase; bla; confers resistance to ampicillin, carbenicillin, and related antibiotics
   1802..1906    -  promoter       AmpR promoter: bla
   1959..2387    -  rep_origin     f1 ori (sequence partly withheld): f1 bacteriophage origin of replication; arrow indicates direction of (+) strand synthesis
   2392..2461    -  CDS            lacZα (fragment): LacZα fragment of β-galactosidase; lacZ fragment
   2456..2588    -  repeat_region  AAV2 ITR (fragment): inverted terminal repeat of adeno-associated virus serotype 2 inverted
   2649..2897    +  enhancer       CMV enhancer (fragment): human cytomegalovirus immediate early enhancer
   2899..3176    +  promoter       chicken β-actin promoter: No description available
   3177..3312    +  intron         hybrid intron (fragment): hybrid between chicken β-actin (CBA) and minute virus of mice (MMV) introns (Gray et al., 2011)
   3401..3531    +  intron         chimeric intron (fragment): chimera between introns from chicken β-actin and rabbit β-globin
   3529..3594    +  CDS            HBB (fragment): HBB_LEPEU - Experimental evidence at protein level: Swiss-Prot protein existence level 1. Involved in oxygen transport from the lung to the various peripheral tissues. From Lepus europaeus (European hare).
   3593..3626    -  protein_bind   lox2272: Cre-mediated recombination occurs in the 8-bp core sequence (GGATACTT). lox2272 sites are compatible with each other, but incompatible with loxP or loxN sites (Lee and Saito, 1988). Cre recombinase
   3689..3722    -  protein_bind   loxP: Cre-mediated recombination occurs in the 8-bp core sequence (GCATACAT). Cre recombinase
   3748..4494    -  CDS            APEX2: soybean ascorbate peroxidase, engineered to serve as a monomeric tag for electron microscopy and live-cell proteomics (Lam et al., 2015) more active than the original APEX due to the A134P mutation
   4534..5250    -  CDS            EGFP: EGFP is a basic (constitutively fluorescent) green fluorescent protein published in 1996, derived from Aequorea victoria. It is reported to be a rapidly-maturing weak dimer with moderate acid sensitivity.
   5251..5310    -  CDS            Gap43 (fragment): NEUM_RAT - Experimental evidence at protein level: Swiss-Prot protein existence level 1. This protein is associated with nerve growth. It is a major component of the motile 'growth cones' that form the tips of elongating axons. Plays a role in axonal and dendritic filopodia induction (By similarity). From Rattus norvegicus (Rat).
   5333..5366    +  protein_bind   lox2272: Cre-mediated recombination occurs in the 8-bp core sequence (GGATACTT). lox2272 sites are compatible with each other, but incompatible with loxP or loxN sites (Lee and Saito, 1988). Cre recombinase
   5437..5470    +  protein_bind   loxP: Cre-mediated recombination occurs in the 8-bp core sequence (GCATACAT). Cre recombinase
   5488..5512    +  misc_feature   MCS (fragment): pBluescript multiple cloning site
   5512..6100    +  misc_feature   WPRE: woodchuck hepatitis virus posttranscriptional regulatory element
   6143..6264    -  polyA_signal   SV40 poly(A) signal: SV40 polyadenylation signal
   6287..6355    -  CDS            large T antigen (fragment): large T antigen from SV40 (simian virus 40)
   6426..6559    +  repeat_region  AAV2 ITR: inverted terminal repeat of adeno-associated virus serotype 2 inverted
   6553..6609    -  CDS            lacI (fragment): lac repressor; lacI; The lac repressor binds to the lac operator to inhibit transcription in E. coli. This inhibition can be relieved by adding lactose or isopropyl-β-D-thiogalactopyranoside (IPTG).
>Addgene plasmid #171936 | pAAV-CAG-Flex-mGFP-APEX2 | addgene full sequence | sequence record 345432 | Addgene Partial NGS Result
CTTCCGCTTCCTCGCTCACTGACTCGCTGCGCTCGGTCGTTCGGCTGCGGCGAGCGGTATCAGCTCACTC
AAAGGCGGTAATACGGTTATCCACAGAATCAGGGGATAACGCAGGAAAGAACATGTGAGCAAAAGGCCAG
CAAAAGGCCAGGAACCGTAAAAAGGCCGCGTTGCTGGCGTTTTTCCATAGGCTCCGCCCCCCTGACGAGC
ATCACAAAAATCGACGCTCAAGTCAGAGGTGGCGAAACCCGACAGGACTATAAAGATACCAGGCGTTTCC
CCCTGGAAGCTCCCTCGTGCGCTCTCCTGTTCCGACCCTGCCGCTTACCGGATACCTGTCCGCCTTTCTC
CCTTCGGGAAGCGTGGCGCTTTCTCATAGCTCACGCTGTAGGTATCTCAGTTCGGTGTAGGTCGTTCGCT
CCAAGCTGGGCTGTGTGCACGAACCCCCCGTTCAGCCCGACCGCTGCGCCTTATCCGGTAACTATCGTCT
TGAGTCCAACCCGGTAAGACACGACTTATCGCCACTGGCAGCAGCCACTGGTAACAGGATTAGCAGAGCG
AGGTATGTAGGCGGTGCTACAGAGTTCTTGAAGTGGTGGCCTAACTACGGCTACACTAGAAGAACAGTAT
TTGGTATCTGCGCTCTGCTGAAGCCAGTTACCTTCGGAAAAAGAGTTGGTAGCTCTTGATCCGGCAAACA
AACCACCGCTGGTAGCGGTGGTTTTTTTGTTTGCAAGCAGCAGATTACGCGCAGAAAAAAAGGATCTCAA
GAAGATCCTTTGATCTTTTCTACGGGGTCTGACGCTCAGTGGAACGAAAACTCACGTTAAGGGATTTTGG
TCATGAGATTATCAAAAAGGATCTTCACCTAGATCCTTTTAAATTAAAAATGAAGTTTTAAATCAATCTA
AAGTATATATGAGTAAACTTGGTCTGACAGTTACCAATGCTTAATCAGTGAGGCACCTATCTCAGCGATC
TGTCTATTTCGTTCATCCATAGTTGCCTGACTCCCCGTCGTGTAGATAACTACGATACGGGAGGGCTTAC
CATCTGGCCCCAGTGCTGCAATGATACCGCGAGACCCACGCTCACCGGCTCCAGATTTATCAGCAATAAA
CCAGCCAGCCGGAAGGGCCGAGCGCAGAAGTGGTCCTGCAACTTTATCCGCCTCCATCCAGTCTATTAAT
TGTTGCCGGGAAGCTAGAGTAAGTAGTTCGCCAGTTAATAGTTTGCGCAACGTTGTTGCCATTGCTACAG
GCATCGTGGTGTCACGCTCGTCGTTTGGTATGGCTTCATTCAGCTCCGGTTCCCAACGATCAAGGCGAGT
TACATGATCCCCCATGTTGTGCAAAAAAGCGGTTAGCTCCTTCGGTCCTCCGATCGTTGTCAGAAGTAAG
TTGGCCGCAGTGTTATCACTCATGGTTATGGCAGCACTGCATAATTCTCTTACTGTCATGCCATCCGTAA
GATGCTTTTCTGTGACTGGTGAGTACTCAACCAAGTCATTCTGAGAATAGTGTATGCGGCGACCGAGTTG
CTCTTGCCCGGCGTCAATACGGGATAATACCGCGCCACATAGCAGAACTTTAAAAGTGCTCATCATTGGA
AAACGTTCTTCGGGGCGAAAACTCTCAAGGATCTTACCGCTGTTGAGATCCAGTTCGATGTAACCCACTC
GTGCACCCAACTGATCTTCAGCATCTTTTACTTTCACCAGCGTTTCTGGGTGAGCAAAAACAGGAAGGCA
AAATGCCGCAAAAAAGGGAATAAGGGCGACACGGAAATGTTGAATACTCATACTCTTCCTTTTTCAATAT
TATTGAAGCATTTATCAGGGTTATTGTCTCATGAGCGGATACATATTTGAATGTATTTAGAAAAATAAAC
AAATAGGGGTTCCGCGCACATTTCCCCGAAAAGTGCCACCTAAATTGTAAGCGTTAATATTTTGTTAAAA
TTCGCGTTAAATTTTTGTTAAATCAGCTCATTTTTTAACCAATAGGCCGAAATCGGCAAAATCCCTTATA
AATCAAAAGAATAGACCGAGATAGGGT
[37 nt withheld, positions 2058-2094]
AAAGAACGTGGACTCCAACGTCAAAGG
[49 nt withheld, positions 2122-2170]
T
[91 nt withheld, positions 2172-2262]
G
[124 nt withheld, positions 2264-2387]
CCCATTCGCCATTCAGGCTGCGCAACTGTTGGGAAGGGCGATCGGTGCGGGCCTCTTCGCTATTACGCCA
GCTGCGCGCTCGCTCGCTCACTGAGGCCGCCCGGGCAAAGCCCGGGCGTCGGGCGACCTTTGGTCGCCCG
GCCTCAGTGAGCGAGCGAGCGCGCAGAGAGGGAGTGGCCAACTCCATCACTAGGGGTTCCTTGTAGTTAA
TGATTAACCCGCCATGCTACTTATCTACGTAGCCATGCTCTAGGAAGAGTACCATTGACGTCAATAATGA
CGTATGTTCCCATAGTAACGCCAATAGGGACTTTCCATTGACGTCAATGGGTGGAGTATTTACGGTAAAC
TGCCCACTTGGCAGTACATCAAGTGTATCATATGCCAAGTACGCCCCCTATTGACGTCAATGACGGTAAA
TGGCCCGCCTGGCATTATGCCCAGTACATGACCTTATGGGACTTTCCTACTTGGCAGTACATCTACGTAT
TAGTCATCGCTATTACCATGGTCGAGGTGAGCCCCACGTTCTGCTTCACTCTCCCCATCTCCCCCCCCTC
CCCACCCCCAATTTTGTATTTATTTATTTTTTAATTATTTTGTGCAGCGATGGGGGCGGGGGGGGGGGGG
GGGSGCGCGCCAGGCGGGGCGGGGCGGGGCGAGGGGCGGGGCGGGGCGAGGCGGAGAGGTGCGGCGGCAG
CCAATCAGAGCGGCGCGCTCCGAAAGTTTCCTTTTATGGCGAGGCGGCGGCGGCGGCGGCCCTATAAAAA
GCGAAGCGCGCGGCGGGCGGGAGTCGCTGCGCGCTGCCTTCGCCCCGTGCCCCGCTCCGCCGCCGCCTCG
CGCCGCCCGCCCCGGCTCTGACTGACCGCGTTACTCCCACAGGTGAGCGGGCGGGACGGCCCTTCTCCTC
CGGGCTGTAATTAGCGCTTGGTTTAATGACGGCTTGTTTCTTTTCTGTGGCTGCGTGAAAGCCTTGAGGG
GCTCCGGGAGGGCCCTTTGTGCGGGGGGAGCGGCTCGGGGCTGTCCGCGGGGGGACGGCTGCCTTCGGGG
GGGACGGGGCAGGGCGGGGTTCGGCTTCTGGCGTGTGACCGGCGGCTCTAGAGCCTCTGCTAACCATGTT
CATGCCTTCTTCTTTTTCCTACAGCTCCTGGGCAACGTGCTGGTTATTGTGCTGTCTCATCATTTTGGCA
AAGAATTGGATCCCCATAACTTCGTATAAAGTATCCTATACGAAGTTATATCAAAATAGGAAGACCAATG
CTTCACCATCGACCCGAATTGCCAAGCATCACCATCGACCCATAACTTCGTATAATGTATGCTATACGAA
GTTATACTAGGGATCCCCCCTCGAGTTTTAGGCATCAGCAAACCCAAGCTCGGAAAGCTTTTGGTGAGCC
TCAGCGTAATCAGCAAAGAAGGCATCTTCGTCCGCTGCATATTTGTCAACGAGAGGGCGGAATACAGGGT
CAGACAAAAGAGCCTTGTCAGAAGGTAGCTGAAGGAGACCTTCCTTCTCACCACTCAACAACTCCGTGAA
GTATGAGTTGTCGAAAATAAGAGGATTAGAGGTCCAGGGACCCTCAAATCCAGAACGCTCCTTGTGTGCA
GCTCCAATAGTGTGACCCCCAGATAGAGCAACGATATCTTGGTCAGTAAGCCCCATAGCTTTGCCAAACA
CATCTCTCAAATGGTCAGAACCCTTAGTGGGATCGGGCAAGCGACCCTCTGGTGGTGGCTCAGGCTTGTC
CTCTCTTCCAGGGTGGAATGGAACCTTAGGTCCACCCGTGACCTCAACGGCAACAACGCCAGCCAACTGG
TAGAAATCGGCGTAGCTCAAAATAGGGAACTCCGCCTTGAGTGGCTCCAAAAGCCTAACAGCGATGTCAA
GACCGTTGTTAGCGCTGTGAGCCAGTTCGGCAGGGTGCTTGATGGTTCCGAAGGGTCCACCGGTCTTCGT
GCCCTTGTCAAAGGTTCCAGCAGAGTGGAATGCCAAACGGAGCATTAGAGGAGCGCATCTCTTCTCAGCG
ATGAAGCCTCTGAGCTTCTTCTTCGCCTTCTCAACGGCGTCCTGGTAATCAGCACTCACAGTTGGGTAAG
ACTTTCCGCCCGAGCCCGAGGTCGAGCCCGAGCCCTTGGCGCGCCCCTTGTACAGCTCGTCCATGCCGAG
AGTGATCCCGGCGGCGGTCACGAACTCCAGCAGGACCATGTGATCGCGCTTCTCGTTGGGGTCTTTGCTC
AGGGCGGACTGGGTGCTCAGGTAGTGGTTGTCGGGCAGCAGCACGGGGCCGTCGCCGATGGGGGTGTTCT
GCTGGTAGTGGTCGGCGAGCTGCACGCTGCCGTCCTCGATGTTGTGGCGGATCTTGAAGTTCACCTTGAT
GCCGTTCTTCTGCTTGTCGGCCATGATATAGACGTTGTGGCTGTTGTAGTTGTACTCCAGCTTGTGCCCC
AGGATGTTGCCGTCCTCCTTGAAGTCGATGCCCTTCAGCTCGATGCGGTTCACCAGGGTGTCGCCCTCGA
ACTTCACCTCGGCGCGGGTCTTGTAGTTGCCGTCGTCCTTGAAGAAGATGGTGCGCTCCTGGACGTAGCC
TTCGGGCATGGCGGACTTGAAGAAGTCGTGCTGCTTCATGTGGTCGGGGTAGCGGCTGAAGCACTGCACG
CCGTAGGTCAGGGTGGTCACGAGGGTGGGCCAGGGCACGGGCAGCTTGCCGGTGGTGCAGATGAACTTCA
GGGTCAGCTTGCCGTAGGTGGCATCGCCCTCGCCCTCGCCGGACACGCTGAACTTGTGGCCGTTTACGTC
GCCGTCCAGCTCGACCAGGATGGGCACCACCCCGGTGAACAGCTCCTCGCCCTTGCTCACCATGATCTTT
TGGTCCTCATCATTCTTTTCAACCTGTTTGGTTCTTCTCATACAGCACAGCATGGTGGCGGTACCGAATT
CTAGTATAACTTCGTATAGGATACTTTATACGAAGTTATCATTGGGATTCTTCCTATTTTGATCCAAGCA
TCACCATCGACCCTCTAGTCCAGATCTCACCATCGACCCATAACTTCGTATAGCATACATTATACGAAGT
TATGTCCCTCGAAGAGGTTCGAATTCGATATCAAGCTTATCGATAATCAACCTCTGGATTACAAAATTTG
TGAAAGATTGACTGGTATTCTTAACTATGTTGCTCCTTTTACGCTATGTGGATACGCTGCTTTAATGCCT
TTGTATCATGCTATTGCTTCCCGTATGGCTTTCATTTTCTCCTCCTTGTATAAATCCTGGTTGCTGTCTC
TTTATGAGGAGTTGTGGCCCGTTGTCAGGCAACGTGGCGTGGTGTGCACTGTGTTTGCTGACGCAACCCC
CACTGGTTGGGGCATTGCCACCACCTGTCAGCTCCTTTCCGGGACTTTCGCTTTCCCCCTCCCTATTGCC
ACGGCGGAACTCATCGCCGCCTGCCTTGCCCGCTGCTGGACAGGGGCTCGGCTGTTGGGCACTGACAATT
CCGTGGTGTTGTCGGGGAAATCATCGTCCTTTCCTTGGCTGCTCGCCTGTGTTGCCACCTGGATTCTGCG
CGGGACGTCCTTCTGCTACGTCCCTTCGGCCCTCAATCCAGCGGACCTTCCTTCCCGCGGCCTGCTGCCG
GCTCTGCGGCCTCTTCCGCGTCTTCGCCTTCGCCCTCAGACGAGTCGGATCTCCCTTTGGGCCGCCTCCC
CGCATCGATACCGTCGACCCGGGCGGCCGCTTCGAGCAGACATGATAAGATACATTGATGAGTTTGGACA
AACCACAACTAGAATGCAGTGAAAAAAATGCTTTATTTGTGAAATTTGTGATGCTATTGCTTTATTTGTA
ACCATTATAAGCTGCAATAAACAAGTTAACAACAACAATTGCATTCATTTTATGTTTCAGGTTCAGGGGG
AGATGTGGGAGGTTTTTTAAAGCAAGTAAAACCTCTACAAATGTGGTAAAATCGATAAGGATCTTCCTAG
AGCATGGCTACGTAGATAAGTAGCATGGCGGGTTAATCATTAACTACAAGGAACCCCTAGTGATGGAGTT
GGCCACTCCCTCTCTGCGCGCTCGCTCGCTCACTGAGGCCGGGCGACCAAAGGTCGCCCGACGCCCGGGC
TTTGCCCGGGCGGCCTCAGTGAGCGAGCGAGCGCGCAGCTGCATTAATGAATCGGCCAACGCGCGGGGAG
AGGCGGTTTGCGTATTGGGCGCT
